Addgene plasmid #221767: MZB215
Purpose: Bacterial expression of human Arf6 (Q67L) with C-terminal 'self-cleaving' CPD-10xHis tag
Depositing lab: Richard Baker. Depositing organization: University of North Carolina at Chapel Hill. Publication: A structure-based mechanism for initiation of AP-3 coated vesicle formation. Begley M, Aragon M, Baker RW. Proc Natl Acad Sci U S A. 2024 Dec 24;121(52):e2411974121. doi: 10.1073/pnas.2411974121. Epub 2024 Dec 20. PubMed 39705307.
Backbone
  Vector backbone: pET21b
  Backbone size w/o insert (bp): 5364
  Total vector size (bp): 6538
  Vector type: Bacterial Expression
Growth in bacteria
  Bacterial resistance: Ampicillin, 100 μg/mL
  Growth temperature: 37°C
  Growth strain: DH5alpha
  Copy number: Low Copy
Gene/Insert
  Gene/Insert name: Arf6 (alt name: ADP-ribosylation factor 6)
  Species: H. sapiens (human)
  Insert size (bp): 525
  Mutation: Q67L
  Entrez Gene: ARF6
  Promoter: T7 Promoter
  Tag / fusion protein: CPD-10xHis (C terminal on backbone)
  Cloning method: Gene Synthesis
  Sequencing primers: 5′ T7 promoter; 3′ T7 terminator
Terms and licenses: Academic/Nonprofit Terms; Industry Terms: Not Available to Industry
Depositor comments: This vector encodes for a portion of the Vibrio cholerae MARTX (rtxA) toxin. A majority of the pathogenic portions of the toxin are not present, therefore regular caution should be exercised when expressing the fusion protein.
How to cite: MZB215 was a gift from Richard Baker (Addgene plasmid # 221767 ; http://n2t.net/addgene:221767 ; RRID:Addgene_221767)
