[The description below was written by a language model from this plasmid's Addgene catalogue record and pLannotate feature annotations shown in this document.]
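Description:
MZB215 is a bacterial expression plasmid built on the pET21b backbone for producing human ARF6 (ADP-ribosylation factor 6) carrying the Q67L substitution. It is about 6.5 kb and is maintained in E. coli through a ColE1/pBR322-type origin together with the rop gene and bom region, which is consistent with its listing as low copy. Selection is by ampicillin through the β-lactamase gene. An f1 origin is also present. The short tetracycline-resistance fragments and a predicted E. coli open reading frame in the feature table appear to be non-functional pBR322-derived backbone remnants rather than working parts.

The expression cassette follows the standard pET design. A T7 promoter with an adjacent lac operator and the T7 gene 10 ribosome binding site drives the 525 bp synthesized ARF6 coding sequence, and transcription ends at the T7 terminator. The plasmid-encoded lacI repressor keeps the cassette off until IPTG is added, in a host that supplies T7 RNA polymerase. Fused directly to the C terminus of ARF6 is a fragment of the Vibrio cholerae MARTX (rtxA) toxin corresponding to its cysteine protease domain (CPD), followed by a 10xHis tag. The His tag itself is not separately annotated in the feature table, and the small "SET1" hit just before the terminator is probably an annotation artefact.

This "self-cleaving" arrangement allows the fusion to be captured by metal-affinity chromatography. The CPD can then be triggered to cleave itself away, generally with inositol hexakisphosphate, releasing ARF6 without the tag. Q67L is generally regarded as a GTP-locked, constitutively active ARF6 mutation, although the record does not state this. The associated publication concerns the structural mechanism of AP-3 coated vesicle initiation. The depositor notes that most of the pathogenic portions of the toxin are absent.
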