Features (pLannotate 1.2.2; 19 found; start..end, strand, type, name):
     12..440     +  rep_origin     f1 ori (sequence partly withheld): f1 bacteriophage origin of replication; arrow indicates direction of (+) strand synthesis
    493..597     +  promoter       AmpR promoter: bla
    598..1458    +  CDS            AmpR: β-lactamase; bla; confers resistance to ampicillin, carbenicillin, and related antibiotics
   1629..2217    +  rep_origin     ori: high-copy-number ColE1/pMB1/pBR322/pUC origin of replication
   2403..2542    -  misc_feature   bom: basis of mobility region from pBR322
   2644..2835    -  CDS            rop: Rop protein, which maintains plasmids at low copy number; rop
   2852..3232    +  CDS            YPB1_ECOLX: Protein predicted: Swiss-Prot protein existence level 4. From Escherichia coli.
   3304..3595    -  CDS            TcR (fragment): tetracycline efflux protein; tet; confers resistance to tetracycline
   3610..3631    -  protein_bind   CAP binding site: CAP binding activates transcription in the presence of cAMP. E. coli catabolite activator protein
   3644..4726    -  CDS            lacI: lac repressor; lacI; The lac repressor binds to the lac operator to inhibit transcription in E. coli. This inhibition can be relieved by adding lactose or isopropyl-β-D-thiogalactopyranoside (IPTG).
   4727..4804    -  promoter       lacI promoter: lacI
   4812..5091    -  CDS            TcR (fragment): tetracycline efflux protein; tet; confers resistance to tetracycline
   5113..5131    +  promoter       T7 promoter: promoter for bacteriophage T7 RNA polymerase
   5132..5156    +  protein_bind   lac operator: The lac repressor binds to the lac operator to inhibit transcription in E. coli. This inhibition can be relieved by adding lactose or isopropyl-β-D-thiogalactopyranoside (IPTG). lac repressor encoded by lacI
   5171..5193    +  RBS            RBS: efficient ribosome binding site from bacteriophage T7 gene 10 (Olins and Rangwala, 1989)
   5201..5725    +  CDS            ARF6: ARF6_HUMAN - Experimental evidence at protein level: Swiss-Prot protein existence level 1. (Microbial infection) Functions as an allosteric activator of the cholera toxin catalytic subunit, an ADP-ribosyltransferase. From Homo sapiens (Human).
   5723..6355    +  CDS            rtxA (fragment): MARTX_VIBCH - Also known as rtx From Vibrio cholerae serotype O1 (strain ATCC 39315 / El Tor Inaba N16961).
   6405..6454    +  CDS            SET1 (fragment): solubility-enhancement tag derived from T7 phage gene 10B
   6462..6509    +  terminator     T7 terminator: transcription terminator for bacteriophage T7 RNA polymerase
>Addgene plasmid #221767 | MZB215 | addgene full sequence | sequence record 455729 | Addgene NGS Result
TGGCGAATGGG
[124 nt withheld, positions 12-135]
C
[91 nt withheld, positions 137-227]
A
[49 nt withheld, positions 229-277]
CCTTTGACGTTGGAGTCCACGTTCTTT
[37 nt withheld, positions 305-341]
ACCCTATCTCGGTCTATTCTTTTGATTTATAAGGGATTTTGCCGATTTCGGCCTATTGGTTAAAAAATGA
GCTGATTTAACAAAAATTTAACGCGAATTTTAACAAAATATTAACGCTTACAATTTAGGTGGCACTTTTC
GGGGAAATGTGCGCGGAACCCCTATTTGTTTATTTTTCTAAATACATTCAAATATGTATCCGCTCATGAG
ACAATAACCCTGATAAATGCTTCAATAATATTGAAAAAGGAAGAGTATGAGTATTCAACATTTCCGTGTC
GCCCTTATTCCCTTTTTTGCGGCATTTTGCCTTCCTGTTTTTGCTCACCCAGAAACGCTGGTGAAAGTAA
AAGATGCTGAAGATCAGTTGGGTGCACGAGTGGGTTACATCGAACTGGATCTCAACAGCGGTAAGATCCT
TGAGAGTTTTCGCCCCGAAGAACGTTTTCCAATGATGAGCACTTTTAAAGTTCTGCTATGTGGCGCGGTA
TTATCCCGTATTGACGCCGGGCAAGAGCAACTCGGTCGCCGCATACACTATTCTCAGAATGACTTGGTTG
AGTACTCACCAGTCACAGAAAAGCATCTTACGGATGGCATGACAGTAAGAGAATTATGCAGTGCTGCCAT
AACCATGAGTGATAACACTGCGGCCAACTTACTTCTGACAACGATCGGAGGACCGAAGGAGCTAACCGCT
TTTTTGCACAACATGGGGGATCATGTAACTCGCCTTGATCGTTGGGAACCGGAGCTGAATGAAGCCATAC
CAAACGACGAGCGTGACACCACGATGCCTGCAGCAATGGCAACAACGTTGCGCAAACTATTAACTGGCGA
ACTACTTACTCTAGCTTCCCGGCAACAATTAATAGACTGGATGGAGGCGGATAAAGTTGCAGGACCACTT
CTGCGCTCGGCCCTTCCGGCTGGCTGGTTTATTGCTGATAAATCTGGAGCCGGTGAGCGTGGGTCTCGCG
GTATCATTGCAGCACTGGGGCCAGATGGTAAGCCCTCCCGTATCGTAGTTATCTACACGACGGGGAGTCA
GGCAACTATGGATGAACGAAATAGACAGATCGCTGAGATAGGTGCCTCACTGATTAAGCATTGGTAACTG
TCAGACCAAGTTTACTCATATATACTTTAGATTGATTTAAAACTTCATTTTTAATTTAAAAGGATCTAGG
TGAAGATCCTTTTTGATAATCTCATGACCAAAATCCCTTAACGTGAGTTTTCGTTCCACTGAGCGTCAGA
CCCCGTAGAAAAGATCAAAGGATCTTCTTGAGATCCTTTTTTTCTGCGCGTAATCTGCTGCTTGCAAACA
AAAAAACCACCGCTACCAGCGGTGGTTTGTTTGCCGGATCAAGAGCTACCAACTCTTTTTCCGAAGGTAA
CTGGCTTCAGCAGAGCGCAGATACCAAATACTGTCCTTCTAGTGTAGCCGTAGTTAGGCCACCACTTCAA
GAACTCTGTAGCACCGCCTACATACCTCGCTCTGCTAATCCTGTTACCAGTGGCTGCTGCCAGTGGCGAT
AAGTCGTGTCTTACCGGGTTGGACTCAAGACGATAGTTACCGGATAAGGCGCAGCGGTCGGGCTGAACGG
GGGGTTCGTGCACACAGCCCAGCTTGGAGCGAACGACCTACACCGAACTGAGATACCTACAGCGTGAGCT
ATGAGAAAGCGCCACGCTTCCCGAAGGGAGAAAGGCGGACAGGTATCCGGTAAGCGGCAGGGTCGGAACA
GGAGAGCGCACGAGGGAGCTTCCAGGGGGAAACGCCTGGTATCTTTATAGTCCTGTCGGGTTTCGCCACC
TCTGACTTGAGCGTCGATTTTTGTGATGCTCGTCAGGGGGGCGGAGCCTATGGAAAAACGCCAGCAACGC
GGCCTTTTTACGGTTCCTGGCCTTTTGCTGGCCTTTTGCTCACATGTTCTTTCCTGCGTTATCCCCTGAT
TCTGTGGATAACCGTATTACCGCCTTTGAGTGAGCTGATACCGCTCGCCGCAGCCGAACGACCGAGCGCA
GCGAGTCAGTGAGCGAGGAAGCGGAAGAGCGCCTGATGCGGTATTTTCTCCTTACGCATCTGTGCGGTAT
TTCACACCGCAATGGTGCACTCTCAGTACAATCTGCTCTGATGCCGCATAGTTAAGCCAGTATACACTCC
GCTATCGCTACGTGACTGGGTCATGGCTGCGCCCCGACACCCGCCAACACCCGCTGACGCGCCCTGACGG
GCTTGTCTGCTCCCGGCATCCGCTTACAGACAAGCTGTGACCGTCTCCGGGAGCTGCATGTGTCAGAGGT
TTTCACCGTCATCACCGAAACGCGCGAGGCAGCTGCGGTAAAGCTCATCAGCGTGGTCGTGAAGCGATTC
ACAGATGTCTGCCTGTTCATCCGCGTCCAGCTCGTTGAGTTTCTCCAGAAGCGTTAATGTCTGGCTTCTG
ATAAAGCGGGCCATGTTAAGGGCGGTTTTTTCCTGTTTGGTCACTGATGCCTCCGTGTAAGGGGGATTTC
TGTTCATGGGGGTAATGATACCGATGAAACGAGAGAGGATGCTCACGATACGGGTTACTGATGATGAACA
TGCCCGGTTACTGGAACGTTGTGAGGGTAAACAACTGGCGGTATGGATGCGGCGGGACCAGAGAAAAATC
ACTCAGGGTCAATGCCAGCGCTTCGTTAATACAGATGTAGGTGTTCCACAGGGTAGCCAGCAGCATCCTG
CGATGCAGATCCGGAACATAATGGTGCAGGGCGCTGACTTCCGCGTTTCCAGACTTTACGAAACACGGAA
ACCGAAGACCATTCATGTTGTTGCTCAGGTCGCAGACGTTTTGCAGCAGCAGTCGCTTCACGTTCGCTCG
CGTATCGGTGATTCATTCTGCTAACCAGTAAGGCAACCCCGCCAGCCTAGCCGGGTCCTCAACGACAGGA
GCACGATCATGCGCACCCGTGGGGCCGCCATGCCGGCGATAATGGCCTGCTTCTCGCCGAAACGTTTGGT
GGCGGGACCAGTGACGAAGGCTTGAGCGAGGGCGTGCAAGATTCCGAATACCGCAAGCGACAGGCCGATC
ATCGTCGCGCTCCAGCGAAAGCGGTCCTCGCCGAAAATGACCCAGAGCGCTGCCGGCACCTGTCCTACGA
GTTGCATGATAAAGAAGACAGTCATAAGTGCGGCGACGATAGTCATGCCCCGCGCCCACCGGAAGGAGCT
GACTGGGTTGAAGGCTCTCAAGGGCATCGGTCGAGATCCCGGTGCCTAATGAGTGAGCTAACTTACATTA
ATTGCGTTGCGCTCACTGCCCGCTTTCCAGTCGGGAAACCTGTCGTGCCAGCTGCATTAATGAATCGGCC
AACGCGCGGGGAGAGGCGGTTTGCGTATTGGGCGCCAGGGTGGTTTTTCTTTTCACCAGTGAGACGGGCA
ACAGCTGATTGCCCTTCACCGCCTGGCCCTGAGAGAGTTGCAGCAAGCGGTCCACGCTGGTTTGCCCCAG
CAGGCGAAAATCCTGTTTGATGGTGGTTAACGGCGGGATATAACATGAGCTGTCTTCGGTATCGTCGTAT
CCCACTACCGAGATATCCGCACCAACGCGCAGCCCGGACTCGGTAATGGCGCGCATTGCGCCCAGCGCCA
TCTGATCGTTGGCAACCAGCATCGCAGTGGGAACGATGCCCTCATTCAGCATTTGCATGGTTTGTTGAAA
ACCGGACATGGCACTCCAGTCGCCTTCCCGTTCCGCTATCGGCTGAATTTGATTGCGAGTGAGATATTTA
TGCCAGCCAGCCAGACGCAGACGCGCCGAGACAGAACTTAATGGGCCCGCTAACAGCGCGATTTGCTGGT
GACCCAATGCGACCAGATGCTCCACGCCCAGTCGCGTACCGTCTTCATGGGAGAAAATAATACTGTTGAT
GGGTGTCTGGTCAGAGACATCAAGAAATAACGCCGGAACATTAGTGCAGGCAGCTTCCACAGCAATGGCA
TCCTGGTCATCCAGCGGATAGTTAATGATCAGCCCACTGACGCGTTGCGCGAGAAGATTGTGCACCGCCG
CTTTACAGGCTTCGACGCCGCTTCGTTCTACCATCGACACCACCACGCTGGCACCCAGTTGATCGGCGCG
AGATTTAATCGCCGCGACAATTTGCGACGGCGCGTGCAGGGCCAGACTGGAGGTGGCAACGCCAATCAGC
AACGACTGTTTGCCCGCCAGTTGTTGTGCCACGCGGTTGGGAATGTAATTCAGCTCCGCCATCGCCGCTT
CCACTTTTTCCCGCGTTTTCGCAGAAACGTGGCTGGCCTGGTTCACCACGCGGGAAACGGTCTGATAAGA
GACACCGGCATACTCTGCGACATCGTATAACGTTACTGGTTTCACATTCACCACCCTGAATTGACTCTCT
TCCGGGCGCTATCATGCCATACCGCGAAAGGTTTTGCGCCATTCGATGGTGTCCGGGATCTCGACGCTCT
CCCTTATGCGACTCCTGCATTAGGAAGCAGCCCAGTAGTAGGTTGAGGCCGTTGAGCACCGCCGCCGCAA
GGAATGGTGCATGCAAGGAGATGGCGCCCAACAGTCCCCCGGCCACGGGGCCTGCCACCATACCCACGCC
GAAACAAGCGCTCATGAGCCCGAAGTGGCGAGCCCGATCTTCCCCATCGGTGATGTCGGCGATATAGGCG
CCAGCAACCGCACCTGTGGCGCCGGTGATGCCGGCCACGATGCGTCCGGCGTAGAGGATCGAGATCTCGA
TCCCGCGAAATTAATACGACTCACTATAGGGGAATTGTGAGCGGATAACAATTCCCCTCTAGAAATAATT
TTGTTTAACTTTAAGAAGGAGATATACATATGGGCAAAGTGCTGAGTAAAATTTTCGGCAATAAAGAGAT
GCGCATTTTAATGCTGGGGTTAGACGCTGCGGGGAAAACGACAATTCTTTATAAATTAAAACTGGGTCAA
TCAGTCACCACCATCCCAACCGTTGGCTTTAACGTGGAAACTGTTACATATAAGAATGTTAAATTTAATG
TGTGGGATGTCGGCGGTCTGGATAAGATCCGTCCCCTTTGGCGTCATTACTACACAGGGACCCAGGGACT
TATTTTCGTTGTAGACTGCGCGGACCGCGACCGTATTGACGAGGCTCGCCAGGAGCTGCACCGTATCATT
AATGACCGCGAGATGCGCGATGCTATCATTTTAATTTTTGCTAATAAGCAGGATCTTCCAGATGCGATGA
AGCCGCACGAGATTCAGGAAAAACTGGGATTAACTCGCATCCGTGACCGCAACTGGTATGTTCAGCCTAG
TTGCGCAACCAGTGGTGACGGGCTGTACGAAGGTTTGACTTGGCTTACTAGTAATTATAAGAGCCTGGCG
GATGGCAAAATTCTGCATAACCAGAACGTGAACAGCTGGGGCCCGATTACCGTGACCCCGACCACCGATG
GCGGCGAAACCCGCTTTGATGGCCAGATTATTGTGCAGATGGAAAACGATCCGGTGGTGGCGAAAGCGGC
GGCGAACCTGGCGGGCAAACATGCGGAAAGCAGCGTGGTGGTGCAGCTGGATAGCGATGGCAACTATCGC
GTGGTGTATGGCGATCCGAGCAAACTGGATGGCAAACTGCGCTGGCAGCTGGTGGGCCATGGCCGCGATC
ATAGCGAAACCAACAACACCCGCCTGAGCGGCTATAGCGCGGATGAACTGGCGGTGAAACTGGCGAAATT
TCAGCAGAGCTTTAACCAGGCGGAAAACATTAACAACAAACCGGATCATATTAGCATTGTGGGCTGCAGC
CTGGTGAGCGATGATAAACAGAAAGGCTTTGGCCATCAGTTTATTAACGCGATGGATGCGAACGGCCTGC
GCGTGGATGTGAGCGTGCGCAGCAGCGAACTGGCGGTGGATGAAGCGGGCCGCAAACATACCAAAGATGC
GAACGGCGATTGGGTGCAGAAAGCGGAAAACAACAAAGTGAGCCTGAGCTGGGATGCGCAGGGCCTGGAA
CATCATCATCACCACCACCATCATCATCATTAATAAGGATCCGGCTGCTAACAAAGCCCGAAAGGAAGCT
GAGTTGGCTGCTGCCACCGCTGAGCAATAACTAGCATAACCCCTTGGGGCCTCTAAACGGGTCTTGAGGG
GTTTTTTGCTGAAAGGAGGAACTATATCCGGAT
